>Addgene plasmid #138531 | pFUW-TetO-mCherry-cNLS | addgene full sequence | sequence record 274400 | Addgene NGS Result
CGTGAACGGCCACGAGTTCGAGATCGAGGGCGAGGGCGAGGGCCGCCCCTACGAGGGCACCCAGACCGCC
AAGCTGAAGGTGACCAAGGGTGGCCCCCTGCCCTTCGCCTGGGACATCCTGTCCCCTCAGTTCATGTACG
GCTCCAAGGCCTACGTGAAGCACCCCGCCGACATCCCCGACTACTTGAAGCTGTCCTTCCCCGAGGGCTT
CAAGTGGGAGCGCGTGATGAACTTCGAGGACGGCGGCGTGGTGACCGTGACCCAGGACTCCTCCCTGCAG
GACGGCGAGTTCATCTACAAGGTGAAGCTGCGCGGCACCAACTTCCCCTCCGACGGCCCCGTAATGCAGA
AGAAGACCATGGGCTGGGAGGCCTCCTCCGAGCGGATGTACCCCGAGGACGGCGCCCTGAAGGGCGAGAT
CAAGCAGAGGCTGAAGCTGAAGGACGGCGGCCACTACGACGCTGAGGTCAAGACCACCTACAAGGCCAAG
AAGCCCGTGCAGCTGCCCGGCGCCTACAACGTCAACATCAAGTTGGACATCACCTCCCACAACGAGGACT
ACACCATCGTGGAACAGTACGAACGCGCCGAGGGCCGCCACTCCACCGGCGGCATGGACGAGCTGTACAA
GTCCGGACTCAGATCTCGAGCTGATCCAAAAAAGAAGAGAAAGGTAGATCCAAAAAAGAAGAGAAAGGTA
GATCCAAAAAAGAAGAGAAAGGTAGGATCCACCGGATCTAGATAACTGATCAGCTAGCTATCAGGATCCT
ACGAGGCGCGCCAGATAGAATTCTCTTGGGCCTCAAGGGCCATGAGTTAACCAGTTCTAGATGTGACTCA
TGTCAATTCGATATCAAGCTTATCGATAATCAACCTCTGGATTACAAAATTTGTGAAAGATTGACTGGTA
TTCTTAACTATGTTGCTCCTTTTACGCTATGTGGATACGCTGCTTTAATGCCTTTGTATCATGCTATTGC
TTCCCGTATGGCTTTCATTTTCTCCTCCTTGTATAAATCCTGGTTGCTGTCTCTTTATGAGGAGTTGTGG
CCCGTTGTCAGGCAACGTGGCGTGGTGTGCACTGTGTTTGCTGACGCAACCCCCACTGGTTGGGGCATTG
CCACCACCTGTCAGCTCCTTTCCGGGACTTTCGCTTTCCCCCTCCCTATTGCCACGGCGGAACTCATCGC
CGCCTGCCTTGCCCGCTGCTGGACAGGGGCTCGGCTGTTGGGCACTGACAATTCCGTGGTGTTGTCGGGG
AAATCATCGTCCTTTCCTTGGCTGCTCGCCTGTGTTGCCACCTGGATTCTGCGCGGGACGTCCTTCTGCT
ACGTCCCTTCGGCCCTCAATCCAGCGGACCTTCCTTCCCGCGGCCTGCTGCCGGCTCTGCGGCCTCTTCC
GCGTCTTCGCCTTCGCCCTCAGACGAGTCGGATCTCCCTTTGGGCCGCCTCCCCGCATCGATACCGTCGA
CCTCGAGACCTAGAAAAACATGGAGCAATCACAAGTAGCAATACAGCAGCTACCAATGCTGATTGTGCCT
GGCTAGAAGCACAAGAGGAGGAGGAGGTGGGTTTTCCAGTCACACCTCAGGTACCTTTAAGACCAATGAC
TTACAAGGCAGCTGTAGATCTTAGCCACTTTTTAAAAGAAAAGGGGGGACTGGAAGGGCTAATTCACTCC
CAACGAAGACAAGATATCCTTGATCTGTGGATCTACCACACACAAGGCTACTTCCCTGATTGGCAGAACT
ACACACCAGGGCCAGGGATCAGATATCCACTGACCTTTGGATGGTGCTACAAGCTAGTACCAGTTGAGCA
AGAGAAGGTAGAAGAAGCCAATGAAGGAGAGAACACCCGCTTGTTACACCCTGTGAGCCTGCATGGGATG
GATGACCCGGAGAGAGAAGTATTAGAGTGGAGGTTTGACAGCCGCCTAGCATTTCATCACATGGCCCGAG
AGCTGCATCCGGACTGTACTGGGTCTCTCTGGTTAGACCAGATCTGAGCCTGGGAGCTCTCTGGCTAACT
AGGGAACCCACTGCTTAAGCCTCAATAAAGCTTGCCTTGAGTGCTTCAAGTAGTGTGTGCCCGTCTGTTG
TGTGACTCTGGTAACTAGAGATCCCTCAGACCCTTTTAGTCAGTGTGGAAAATCTCTAGCAGGGCCCGTT
TAAACCCGCTGATCAGCCTCGACTGTGCCTTCTAGTTGCCAGCCATCTGTTGTTTGCCCCTCCCCCGTGC
CTTCCTTGACCCTGGAAGGTGCCACTCCCACTGTCCTTTCCTAATAAAATGAGGAAATTGCATCGCATTG
TCTGAGTAGGTGTCATTCTATTCTGGGGGGTGGGGTGGGGCAGGACAGCAAGGGGGAGGATTGGGAAGAC
AATAGCAGGCATGCTGGGGATGCGGTGGGCTCTATGGCTTCTGAGGCGGAAAGAACCAGCTGGGGCTCTA
GGGGGTATCCCC
[124 nt withheld, positions 2463-2586]
C
[91 nt withheld, positions 2588-2678]
A
[49 nt withheld, positions 2680-2728]
CCTTTGACGTTGGAGTCCACGTTCTTT
[37 nt withheld, positions 2756-2792]
ACCCTATCTCGGTCTATTCTTTTGATTTATAAGGGATTTTGCCGATTTCGGCCTATTGGTTAAAAAATGA
GCTGATTTAACAAAAATTTAACGCGAATTAATTCTGTGGAATGTGTGTCAGTTAGGGTGTGGAAAGTCCC
CAGGCTCCCCAGCAGGCAGAAGTATGCAAAGCATGCATCTCAATTAGTCAGCAACCAGGTGTGGAAAGTC
CCCAGGCTCCCCAGCAGGCAGAAGTATGCAAAGCATGCATCTCAATTAGTCAGCAACCATAGTCCCGCCC
CTAACTCCGCCCATCCCGCCCCTAACTCCGCCCAGTTCCGCCCATTCTCCGCCCCATGGCTGACTAATTT
TTTTTATTTATGCAGAGGCCGAGGCCGCCTCTGCCTCTGAGCTATTCCAGAAGTAGTGAGGAGGCTTTTT
TGGAGGCCTAGGCTTTTGCAAAAAGCTCCCGGGAGCTTGTATATCCATTTTCGGATCTGATCAGCACGTG
TTGACAATTAATCATCGGCATAGTATATCGGCATAGTATAATACGACAAGGTGAGGAACTAAACCATGGC
CAAGTTGACCAGTGCCGTTCCGGTGCTCACCGCGCGCGACGTCGCCGGAGCGGTCGAGTTCTGGACCGAC
CGGCTCGGGTTCTCCCGGGACTTCGTGGAGGACGACTTCGCCGGTGTGGTCCGGGACGACGTGACCCTGT
TCATCAGCGCGGTCCAGGACCAGGTGGTGCCGGACAACACCCTGGCCTGGGTGTGGGTGCGCGGCCTGGA
CGAGCTGTACGCCGAGTGGTCGGAGGTCGTGTCCACGAACTTCCGGGACGCCTCCGGGCCGGCCATGACC
GAGATCGGCGAGCAGCCGTGGGGGCGGGAGTTCGCCCTGCGCGACCCGGCCGGCAACTGCGTGCACTTCG
TGGCCGAGGAGCAGGACTGACACGTGCTACGAGATTTCGATTCCACCGCCGCCTTCTATGAAAGGTTGGG
CTTCGGAATCGTTTTCCGGGACGCCGGCTGGATGATCCTCCAGCGCGGGGATCTCATGCTGGAGTTCTTC
GCCCACCCCAACTTGTTTATTGCAGCTTATAATGGTTACAAATAAAGCAATAGCATCACAAATTTCACAA
ATAAAGCATTTTTTTCACTGCATTCTAGTTGTGGTTTGTCCAAACTCATCAATGTATCTTATCATGTCTG
TATACCGTCGACCTCTAGCTAGAGCTTGGCGTAATCATGGTCATAGCTGTTTCCTGTGTGAAATTGTTAT
CCGCTCACAATTCCACACAACATACGAGCCGGAAGCATAAAGTGTAAAGCCTGGGGTGCCTAATGAGTGA
GCTAACTCACATTAATTGCGTTGCGCTCACTGCCCGCTTTCCAGTCGGGAAACCTGTCGTGCCAGCTGCA
TTAATGAATCGGCCAACGCGCGGGGAGAGGCGGTTTGCGTATTGGGCGCTCTTCCGCTTCCTCGCTCACT
GACTCGCTGCGCTCGGTCGTTCGGCTGCGGCGAGCGGTATCAGCTCACTCAAAGGCGGTAATACGGTTAT
CCACAGAATCAGGGGATAACGCAGGAAAGAACATGTGAGCAAAAGGCCAGCAAAAGGCCAGGAACCGTAA
AAAGGCCGCGTTGCTGGCGTTTTTCCATAGGCTCCGCCCCCCTGACGAGCATCACAAAAATCGACGCTCA
AGTCAGAGGTGGCGAAACCCGACAGGACTATAAAGATACCAGGCGTTTCCCCCTGGAAGCTCCCTCGTGC
GCTCTCCTGTTCCGACCCTGCCGCTTACCGGATACCTGTCCGCCTTTCTCCCTTCGGGAAGCGTGGCGCT
TTCTCATAGCTCACGCTGTAGGTATCTCAGTTCGGTGTAGGTCGTTCGCTCCAAGCTGGGCTGTGTGCAC
GAACCCCCCGTTCAGCCCGACCGCTGCGCCTTATCCGGTAACTATCGTCTTGAGTCCAACCCGGTAAGAC
ACGACTTATCGCCACTGGCAGCAGCCACTGGTAACAGGATTAGCAGAGCGAGGTATGTAGGCGGTGCTAC
AGAGTTCTTGAAGTGGTGGCCTAACTACGGCTACACTAGAAGAACAGTATTTGGTATCTGCGCTCTGCTG
AAGCCAGTTACCTTCGGAAAAAGAGTTGGTAGCTCTTGATCCGGCAAACAAACCACCGCTGGTAGCGGTG
GTTTTTTTGTTTGCAAGCAGCAGATTACGCGCAGAAAAAAAGGATCTCAAGAAGATCCTTTGATCTTTTC
TACGGGGTCTGACGCTCAGTGGAACGAAAACTCACGTTAAGGGATTTTGGTCATGAGATTATCAAAAAGG
ATCTTCACCTAGATCCTTTTAAATTAAAAATGAAGTTTTAAATCAATCTAAAGTATATATGAGTAAACTT
GGTCTGACAGTTACCAATGCTTAATCAGTGAGGCACCTATCTCAGCGATCTGTCTATTTCGTTCATCCAT
AGTTGCCTGACTCCCCGTCGTGTAGATAACTACGATACGGGAGGGCTTACCATCTGGCCCCAGTGCTGCA
ATGATACCGCGAGACCCACGCTCACCGGCTCCAGATTTATCAGCAATAAACCAGCCAGCCGGAAGGGCCG
AGCGCAGAAGTGGTCCTGCAACTTTATCCGCCTCCATCCAGTCTATTAATTGTTGCCGGGAAGCTAGAGT
AAGTAGTTCGCCAGTTAATAGTTTGCGCAACGTTGTTGCCATTGCTACAGGCATCGTGGTGTCACGCTCG
TCGTTTGGTATGGCTTCATTCAGCTCCGGTTCCCAACGATCAAGGCGAGTTACATGATCCCCCATGTTGT
GCAAAAAAGCGGTTAGCTCCTTCGGTCCTCCGATCGTTGTCAGAAGTAAGTTGGCCGCAGTGTTATCACT
CATGGTTATGGCAGCACTGCATAATTCTCTTACTGTCATGCCATCCGTAAGATGCTTTTCTGTGACTGGT
GAGTACTCAACCAAGTCATTCTGAGAATAGTGTATGCGGCGACCGAGTTGCTCTTGCCCGGCGTCAATAC
GGGATAATACCGCGCCACATAGCAGAACTTTAAAAGTGCTCATCATTGGAAAACGTTCTTCGGGGCGAAA
ACTCTCAAGGATCTTACCGCTGTTGAGATCCAGTTCGATGTAACCCACTCGTGCACCCAACTGATCTTCA
GCATCTTTTACTTTCACCAGCGTTTCTGGGTGAGCAAAAACAGGAAGGCAAAATGCCGCAAAAAAGGGAA
TAAGGGCGACACGGAAATGTTGAATACTCATACTCTTCCTTTTTCAATATTATTGAAGCATTTATCAGGG
TTATTGTCTCATGAGCGGATACATATTTGAATGTATTTAGAAAAATAAACAAATAGGGGTTCCGCGCACA
TTTCCCCGAAAAGTGCCACCTGACGTCGACGGATCGGGAGATCTCCCGATCCCCTATGGTGCACTCTCAG
TACAATCTGCTCTGATGCCGCATAGTTAAGCCAGTATCTGCTCCCTGCTTGTGTGTTGGAGGTCGCTGAG
TAGTGCGCGAGCAAAATTTAAGCTACAACAAGGCAAGGCTTGACCGACAATTGCATGAAGAATCTGCTTA
GGGTTAGGCGTTTTGCGCTGCTTCGCGATGTACGGGCCAGATATACGCGTTGACATTGATTATTGACTAG
TTATTAATAGTAATCAATTACGGGGTCATTAGTTCATAGCCCATATATGGAGTTCCGCGTTACATAACTT
ACGGTAAATGGCCCGCCTGGCTGACCGCCCAACGACCCCCGCCCATTGACGTCAATAATGACGTATGTTC
CCATAGTAACGCCAATAGGGACTTTCCATTGACGTCAATGGGTGGAGTATTTACGGTAAACTGCCCACTT
GGCAGTACATCAAGTGTATCATATGCCAAGTACGCCCCCTATTGACGTCAATGACGGTAAATGGCCCGCC
TGGCATTATGCCCAGTACATGACCTTATGGGACTTTCCTACTTGGCAGTACATCTACGTATTAGTCATCG
CTATTACCATGGTGATGCGGTTTTGGCAGTACATCAATGGGCGTGGATAGCGGTTTGACTCACGGGGATT
TCCAAGTCTCCACCCCATTGACGTCAATGGGAGTTTGTTTTGGCACCAAAATCAACGGGACTTTCCAAAA
TGTCGTAACAACTCCGCCCCATTGACGCAAATGGGCGGTAGGCGTGTACGGTGGGAGGTCTATATAAGCA
GCGCGTTTTGCCTGTACTGGGTCTCTCTGGTTAGACCAGATCTGAGCCTGGGAGCTCTCTGGCTAACTAG
GGAACCCACTGCTTAAGCCTCAATAAAGCTTGCCTTGAGTGCTTCAAGTAGTGTGTGCCCGTCTGTTGTG
TGACTCTGGTAACTAGAGATCCCTCAGACCCTTTTAGTCAGTGTGGAAAATCTCTAGCAGTGGCGCCCGA
ACAGGGACTTGAAAGCGAAAGGGAAACCAGAGGAGCTCTCTCGACGCAGGACTCGGCTTGCTGAAGCGCG
CACGGCAAGAGGCGAGGGGCGGCGACTGGTGAGTACGCCAAAAATTTTGACTAGCGGAGGCTAGAAGGAG
AGAGATGGGTGCGAGAGCGTCAGTATTAAGCGGGGGAGAATTAGATCGCGATGGGAAAAAATTCGGTTAA
GGCCAGGGGGAAAGAAAAAATATAAATTAAAACATATAGTATGGGCAAGCAGGGAGCTAGAACGATTCGC
AGTTAATCCTGGCCTGTTAGAAACATCAGAAGGCTGTAGACAAATACTGGGACAGCTACAACCATCCCTT
CAGACAGGATCAGAAGAACTTAGATCATTATATAATACAGTAGCAACCCTCTATTGTGTGCATCAAAGGA
TAGAGATAAAAGACACCAAGGAAGCTTTAGACAAGATAGAGGAAGAGCAAAACAAAAGTAAGACCACCGC
ACAGCAAGCGGCCGCTGATCTTCAGACCTGGAGGAGGAGATATGAGGGACAATTGGAGAAGTGAATTATA
TAAATATAAAGTAGTAAAAATTGAACCATTAGGAGTAGCACCCACCAAGGCAAAGAGAAGAGTGGTGCAG
AGAGAAAAAAGAGCAGTGGGAATAGGAGCTTTGTTCCTTGGGTTCTTGGGAGCAGCAGGAAGCACTATGG
GCGCAGCGTCAATGACGCTGACGGTACAGGCCAGACAATTATTGTCTGGTATAGTGCAGCAGCAGAACAA
TTTGCTGAGGGCTATTGAGGCGCAACAGCATCTGTTGCAACTCACAGTCTGGGGCATCAAGCAGCTCCAG
GCAAGAATCCTGGCTGTGGAAAGATACCTAAAGGATCAACAGCTCCTGGGGATTTGGGGTTGCTCTGGAA
AACTCATTTGCACCACTGCTGTGCCTTGGAATGCTAGTTGGAGTAATAAATCTCTGGAACAGATTTGGAA
TCACACGACCTGGATGGAGTGGGACAGAGAAATTAACAATTACACAAGCTTAATACACTCCTTAATTGAA
GAATCGCAAAACCAGCAAGAAAAGAATGAACAAGAATTATTGGAATTAGATAAATGGGCAAGTTTGTGGA
ATTGGTTTAACATAACAAATTGGCTGTGGTATATAAAATTATTCATAATGATAGTAGGAGGCTTGGTAGG
TTTAAGAATAGTTTTTGCTGTACTTTCTATAGTGAATAGAGTTAGGCAGGGATATTCACCATTATCGTTT
CAGACCCACCTCCCAACCCCGAGGGGACCCGACAGGCCCGAAGGAATAGAAGAAGAAGGTGGAGAGAGAG
ACAGAGACAGATCCATTCGATTAGTGAACGGATCGGCACTGCGTGCGCCAATTCTGCAGACAAATGGCAG
TATTCATCCACAATTTTAAAAGAAAAGGGGGGATTGGGGGGTACAGTGCAGGGGAAAGAATAGTAGACAT
AATAGCAACAGACATACAAACTAAAGAATTACAAAAACAAATTACAAAAATTCAAAATTTTCGGGTTTAT
TACAGGGACAGCAGAGATCCAGTTTGGTTATCGAGTTTACCACTCCCTATCAGTGATAGAGAAAAGTGAA
AGTCGAGTTTACCACTCCCTATCAGTGATAGAGAAAAGTGAAAGTCGAGTTTACCACTCCCTATCAGTGA
TAGAGAAAAGTGAAAGTCGAGTTTACCACTCCCTATCAGTGATAGAGAAAAGTGAAAGTCGAGTTTACCA
CTCCCTATCAGTGATAGAGAAAAGTGAAAGTCGAGTTTACCACTCCCTATCAGTGATAGAGAAAAGTGAA
AGTCGAGTTTACCACTCCCTATCAGTGATAGAGAAAAGTGAAAGTCGAGCTCGGTACCCGGGTCGAGGTA
GGCGTGTACGGTGGGAGGCCTATATAAGCAGAGCTCGTTTAGTGAACCGTCAGATCGCCTGGAGACGCCA
TCCACGCTGTTTTGACCTCCATAGAAGACACCGGGACCGATCCAGCCTCCGCGGCCCCGAATTACAGGCC
GCCACCATGGTGAGCAAGGGCGAGGAGGATAACATGGCCATCATCAAGGAGTTCATGCGCTTCAAGGTGC
ACATGGAGGGCTC
Features (pLannotate 1.2.2; 36 found; start..end, strand, type, name):
    632..652     +  misc_feature   MCS (fragment): multiple cloning site
    656..676     +  CDS            SV40 NLS: nuclear localization signal of SV40 (simian virus 40) large T antigen
    680..700     +  CDS            SV40 NLS: nuclear localization signal of SV40 (simian virus 40) large T antigen
    704..724     +  CDS            SV40 NLS: nuclear localization signal of SV40 (simian virus 40) large T antigen
    845..868     +  misc_feature   MCS (fragment): pBluescript multiple cloning site
    868..1456    +  misc_feature   WPRE: woodchuck hepatitis virus posttranscriptional regulatory element
   1393..1974    +  CDS            nef (fragment): NEF_HV1H2 - Experimental evidence at protein level: Swiss-Prot protein existence level 1. Extracellular Nef protein targets CD4(+) T-lymphocytes for apoptosis by interacting with CXCR4 surface receptors. From Human immunodeficiency virus type 1 group M subtype B (isolate HXB2) (HIV-1).
   1981..2161    +  LTR            5' LTR (truncated): truncated 5' long terminal repeat (LTR) from HIV-1
   2193..2417    +  polyA_signal   bGH poly(A) signal: bovine growth hormone polyadenylation signal
   2421..2442    +  promoter       SV40 promoter (fragment): SV40 enhancer and early promoter
   2463..2891    +  rep_origin     f1 ori (sequence partly withheld): f1 bacteriophage origin of replication; arrow indicates direction of (+) strand synthesis
   2905..3234    +  promoter       SV40 promoter: SV40 enhancer and early promoter
   3282..3329    +  promoter       EM7 promoter: synthetic bacterial promoter&nbsp
   3348..3722    +  CDS            BleoR: antibiotic-binding protein; Sh ble from Streptoalloteichus hindustanus; confers resistance to bleomycin, phleomycin, and Zeocin™
   3732..3857    +  CDS            ble (fragment): BLE_KLEPN - Experimental evidence at protein level: Swiss-Prot protein existence level 1. Binding protein with a strong affinity to the bleomycin family of antibiotics. Binds to CL990; an antimitotic-antibiotic compound. From Klebsiella pneumoniae.
   3852..3973    +  polyA_signal   SV40 poly(A) signal: SV40 polyadenylation signal
   4046..4062    -  protein_bind   lac operator: The lac repressor binds to the lac operator to inhibit transcription in E. coli. This inhibition can be relieved by adding lactose or isopropyl-β-D-thiogalactopyranoside (IPTG). lac repressor encoded by lacI
   4070..4100    -  promoter       lac promoter: promoter for the E. coli lac operon
   4115..4136    -  protein_bind   CAP binding site: CAP binding activates transcription in the presence of cAMP. E. coli catabolite activator protein
   4149..4241    -  CDS            lacI (fragment): lac repressor; lacI; The lac repressor binds to the lac operator to inhibit transcription in E. coli. This inhibition can be relieved by adding lactose or isopropyl-β-D-thiogalactopyranoside (IPTG).
   4424..5012    -  rep_origin     ori: high-copy-number ColE1/pMB1/pBR322/pUC origin of replication
   5183..6043    -  CDS            AmpR: β-lactamase; bla; confers resistance to ampicillin, carbenicillin, and related antibiotics
   6044..6148    -  promoter       AmpR promoter: bla
   6207..6259    -  misc_feature   bom (fragment): basis of mobility region from pBR322
   6414..6793    +  enhancer       CMV enhancer: human cytomegalovirus immediate early enhancer
   6794..6993    +  promoter       CMV promoter: human cytomegalovirus (CMV) immediate early promoter
   7011..7191    +  LTR            5' LTR (truncated): truncated 5' long terminal repeat (LTR) from HIV-1
   7238..7363    +  misc_feature   HIV-1 Ψ: packaging signal of human immunodeficiency virus type 1
   7347..7710    +  CDS            HIV-1 gag (fragment): gag protein from human immunodeficiency virus 1; gag
   7856..8089    +  misc_feature   RRE: The Rev response element (RRE) of HIV-1 allows for Rev-dependent mRNA export from the nucleus to the cytoplasm.
   8466..8566    +  CDS            Rev (fragment): human immunodeficiency virus 1 (HIV-1) Rev protein; rev; enhances nuclear export of unspliced and incompletely spliced viral mRNAs
   8616..8733    +  misc_feature   cPPT/CTS: central polypurine tract and central termination sequence of HIV-1
   8786..9056    +  protein_bind   tetracycline response element: contains seven copies of the tetracycline operator tetO tetracycline repressor TetR
   9067..9084    +  misc_feature   MCS (fragment): pUC18/19 multiple cloning site
   9089..9127    +  promoter       minimal CMV promoter: human cytomegalovirus (CMV) immediate early promoter
   9239..631     +  CDS            mCherry (across the origin): mCherry is a basic (constitutively fluorescent) red fluorescent protein published in 2004, derived from Discosoma sp.. It is reported to be a very rapidly-maturing monomer with low acid sensitivity.
