[The description below was written by a language model from this plasmid's Addgene catalogue record and pLannotate feature annotations shown in this document.]
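Description:
pFUW-TetO-mCherry-cNLS is a 9.3 kb HIV-1-based lentiviral transfer plasmid built on the FUW-tetO-MCS backbone for tetracycline/doxycycline-inducible expression of a nuclear-targeted red fluorescent protein in mammalian cells. It is propagated in E. coli through a high-copy ColE1/pUC-type origin with ampicillin selection (AmpR under its own bla promoter). The backbone also carries an f1 origin and, outside the viral genome, an SV40/EM7-promoter-driven BleoR (Zeocin resistance) cassette with an SV40 poly(A) signal. A recombination-limiting strain is recorded for growth, as is common for plasmids with repeated LTR sequences.

The viral genome is transcribed in packaging cells from a CMV enhancer/promoter fused to a truncated 5' LTR, followed by the Ψ packaging signal with a partial gag fragment, the Rev response element for Rev-dependent nuclear export, and the cPPT/CTS element that aids nuclear import of the reverse-transcribed genome. The expression cassette sits downstream: a tetracycline response element with seven tetO copies joined to a minimal CMV promoter drives mCherry, fused at its C terminus to three tandem copies of the SV40 large T antigen classical nuclear localization signal. A WPRE follows to enhance transcript stability and expression, then the 3' LTR region and a bGH polyadenylation signal.

Because the plasmid encodes no tetracycline transactivator, induction requires one such as rtTA or tTA supplied from a separate construct or cell line. The transduced cassette also carries no mammalian selection marker, so transduced, induced cells are identified by nuclear red fluorescence. The associated work used it to study transport of nuclear proteins along skeletal muscle cells.
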