Addgene plasmid #138531: pFUW-TetO-mCherry-cNLS
Purpose: Lentiviral inducible expression of mCherry with nuclear localization signal
Depositing lab: Christopher Grigsby & Ana Teixeira. Depositing organization: Karolinska Institutet. Publication: Modeling the transport of nuclear proteins along single skeletal muscle cells. Taylor-Weiner H, Grigsby CL, Ferreira DMS, Dias JM, Stevens MM, Ruas JL, Teixeira AI. Proc Natl Acad Sci U S A. 2020 Feb 11;117(6):2978-2986. doi: 10.1073/pnas.1919600117. Epub 2020 Jan 27. PubMed 31988126.
Backbone
  Vector backbone: FUW-tetO-MCS
  Backbone manufacturer: Stefano Piccolo (Addgene plasmid # 84008)
  Backbone size w/o insert (bp): 8477
  Total vector size (bp): 9315
  Vector type: Mammalian Expression, Lentiviral
Growth in bacteria
  Bacterial resistance: Ampicillin, 100 μg/mL
  Growth temperature: 37°C
  Growth strain: NEB Stable
  Copy number: High Copy
Gene/Insert
  Gene/Insert name: mCherry
  Species: Synthetic
  Insert size (bp): 844
  GenBank ID: AY678264.1
  Promoter: TRE-CMV
  Tag / fusion protein: 3x SV40 cNLS (C terminal on insert)
  Cloning method: Unknown
  Sequencing primers: 5′ LNCX; 3′ WPRE-R
Terms and licenses: Academic/Nonprofit Terms; Industry Terms: Not Available to Industry
How to cite: pFUW-TetO-mCherry-cNLS was a gift from Christopher Grigsby & Ana Teixeira (Addgene plasmid # 138531 ; http://n2t.net/addgene:138531 ; RRID:Addgene_138531)
